LOCUS       Exported 10577 bp ds-DNA circular SYN 29-JUL-2021
DEFINITION  synthetic circular DNA
ACCESSION   .
VERSION     .
KEYWORDS    pMJ841
SOURCE      synthetic DNA construct
  ORGANISM  synthetic DNA construct
REFERENCE   1 (bases 1 to 10577)
  AUTHORS   Jinek M, Chylinski K, Fonfara I, Hauer M, Doudna JA, Charpentier E
  TITLE     A Programmable Dual-RNA-Guided DNA Endonuclease in Adaptive
            Bacterial Immunity.
  JOURNAL   Science. 2012 Jun 28.
  PUBMED    22745249
REFERENCE   2 (bases 1 to 10577)
  AUTHORS   .
  TITLE     Direct Submission
  JOURNAL   Exported Jul 29, 2021 from SnapGene Server 1.1.58
            http://www.snapgene.com
FEATURES             Location/Qualifiers
     source          1..10577
                     /organism="synthetic DNA construct"
                     /mol_type="other DNA"
     primer_bind     30..49
                     /label=T7
                     /note="T7 promoter, forward primer"
     promoter        30..48
                     /label=T7 promoter
                     /note="promoter for bacteriophage T7 RNA polymerase"
     protein_bind    49..73
                     /label=lac operator
                     /bound_moiety="lac repressor encoded by lacI"
                     /note="The lac repressor binds to the lac operator to
                     inhibit transcription in E. coli. This inhibition can be
                     relieved by adding lactose or
                     isopropyl-beta-D-thiogalactopyranoside (IPTG)."
     RBS             88..110
                     /note="efficient ribosome binding site from bacteriophage
                     T7 gene 10 (Olins and Rangwala, 1989)"
     CDS             121..138
                     /codon_start=1
                     /product="6xHis affinity tag"
                     /label=6xHis
                     /translation="HHHHHH"
     CDS             142..1239
                     /codon_start=1
                     /gene="malE (mutated)"
                     /product="maltose binding protein from E. coli"
                     /label=MBP
                     /note="This version of the gene does not encode a signal
                     sequence, so MBP will remain in the cytosol."
                     /translation="KIEEGKLVIWINGDKGYNGLAEVGKKFEKDTGIKVTVEHPDKLEE
                     KFPQVAATGDGPDIIFWAHDRFGGYAQSGLLAEITPDKAFQDKLYPFTWDAVRYNGKLI
                     AYPIAVEALSLIYNKDLLPNPPKTWEEIPALDKELKAKGKSALMFNLQEPYFTWPLIAA
                     DGGYAFKYENGKYDIKDVGVDNAGAKAGLTFLVDLIKNKHMNADTDYSIAEAAFNKGET
                     AMTINGPWAWSNIDTSKVNYGVTVLPTFKGQPSKPFVGVLSAGINAASPNKELAKEFLE
                     NYLLTDEGLEAVNKDKPLGAVALKSYEEELAKDPRIAATMENAQKGEIMPNIPQMSAFW
                     YAVRTAVINAASGRQTVDEALKDAQT"
     primer_bind     1213..1236
                     /label=MBP-F
                     /note="Maltose binding protein, forward primer"
     CDS             1270..1290
                     /codon_start=1
                     /product="tobacco etch virus (TEV) protease recognition and
                     cleavage site"
                     /label=TEV site
                     /translation="ENLYFQG"
     CDS             1300..5406
                     /codon_start=1
                     /product="catalytically dead mutant of the Cas9
                     endonuclease from the Streptococcus pyogenes Type II
                     CRISPR/Cas system"
                     /label=dCas9
                     /note="RNA-guided DNA-binding protein that lacks
                     endonuclease activity due to the D10A mutation in the RuvC
                     catalytic domain and the H840A mutation in the HNH
                     catalytic domain"
                     /translation="MDKKYSIGLAIGTNSVGWAVITDEYKVPSKKFKVLGNTDRHSIKK
                     NLIGALLFDSGETAEATRLKRTARRRYTRRKNRICYLQEIFSNEMAKVDDSFFHRLEES
                     FLVEEDKKHERHPIFGNIVDEVAYHEKYPTIYHLRKKLVDSTDKADLRLIYLALAHMIK
                     FRGHFLIEGDLNPDNSDVDKLFIQLVQTYNQLFEENPINASGVDAKAILSARLSKSRRL
                     ENLIAQLPGEKKNGLFGNLIALSLGLTPNFKSNFDLAEDAKLQLSKDTYDDDLDNLLAQ
                     IGDQYADLFLAAKNLSDAILLSDILRVNTEITKAPLSASMIKRYDEHHQDLTLLKALVR
                     QQLPEKYKEIFFDQSKNGYAGYIDGGASQEEFYKFIKPILEKMDGTEELLVKLNREDLL
                     RKQRTFDNGSIPHQIHLGELHAILRRQEDFYPFLKDNREKIEKILTFRIPYYVGPLARG
                     NSRFAWMTRKSEETITPWNFEEVVDKGASAQSFIERMTNFDKNLPNEKVLPKHSLLYEY
                     FTVYNELTKVKYVTEGMRKPAFLSGEQKKAIVDLLFKTNRKVTVKQLKEDYFKKIECFD
                     SVEISGVEDRFNASLGTYHDLLKIIKDKDFLDNEENEDILEDIVLTLTLFEDREMIEER
                     LKTYAHLFDDKVMKQLKRRRYTGWGRLSRKLINGIRDKQSGKTILDFLKSDGFANRNFM
                     QLIHDDSLTFKEDIQKAQVSGQGDSLHEHIANLAGSPAIKKGILQTVKVVDELVKVMGR
                     HKPENIVIEMARENQTTQKGQKNSRERMKRIEEGIKELGSQILKEHPVENTQLQNEKLY
                     LYYLQNGRDMYVDQELDINRLSDYDVDAIVPQSFLKDDSIDNKVLTRSDKNRGKSDNVP
                     SEEVVKKMKNYWRQLLNAKLITQRKFDNLTKAERGGLSELDKAGFIKRQLVETRQITKH
                     VAQILDSRMNTKYDENDKLIREVKVITLKSKLVSDFRKDFQFYKVREINNYHHAHDAYL
                     NAVVGTALIKKYPKLESEFVYGDYKVYDVRKMIAKSEQEIGKATAKYFFYSNIMNFFKT
                     EITLANGEIRKRPLIETNGETGEIVWDKGRDFATVRKVLSMPQVNIVKKTEVQTGGFSK
                     ESILPKRNSDKLIARKKDWDPKKYGGFDSPTVAYSVLVVAKVEKGKSKKLKSVKELLGI
                     TIMERSSFEKNPIDFLEAKGYKEVKKDLIIKLPKYSLFELENGRKRMLASAGELQKGNE
                     LALPSKYVNFLYLASHYEKLKGSPEDNEQKQLFVEQHKHYLDEIIEQISEFSKRVILAD
                     ANLDKVLSAYNKHRDKPIREQAENIIHLFTLTNLGAPAAFKYFDTTIDRKRYTSTKEVL
                     DATLIHQSITGLYETRIDLSQLGGD"
     CDS             5471..5488
                     /codon_start=1
                     /product="6xHis affinity tag"
                     /label=6xHis
                     /translation="HHHHHH"
     primer_bind     complement(5541..5559)
                     /label=T7 Term
                     /note="T7 terminator, reverse primer"
     terminator      5555..5602
                     /label=T7 terminator
                     /note="transcription terminator for bacteriophage T7 RNA
                     polymerase"
     rep_origin      5639..6094
                     /direction=RIGHT
                     /label=f1 ori
                     /note="f1 bacteriophage origin of replication; arrow
                     indicates direction of (+) strand synthesis"
     primer_bind     complement(5726..5745)
                     /label=F1ori-R
                     /note="F1 origin, reverse primer"
     primer_bind     5936..5957
                     /label=F1ori-F
                     /note="F1 origin, forward primer"
     CDS             complement(6186..7001)
                     /codon_start=1
                     /gene="aph(3')-Ia"
                     /product="aminoglycoside phosphotransferase"
                     /label=KanR
                     /note="confers resistance to kanamycin in bacteria or G418
                     (Geneticin(R)) in eukaryotes"
                     /translation="MSHIQRETSCSRPRLNSNMDADLYGYKWARDNVGQSGATIYRLYG
                     KPDAPELFLKHGKGSVANDVTDEMVRLNWLTEFMPLPTIKHFIRTPDDAWLLTTAIPGK
                     TAFQVLEEYPDSGENIVDALAVFLRRLHSIPVCNCPFNSDRVFRLAQAQSRMNNGLVDA
                     SDFDDERNGWPVEQVWKEMHKLLPFSPDSVVTHGDFSLDNLIFDEGKLIGCIDVGRVGI
                     ADRYQDLAILWNCLGEFSPSLQKRLFQKYGIDNPDMNKLQFHLMLDEFF"
     primer_bind     6909..6928
                     /label=Kan-R
                     /note="Kanamycin resistance gene, reverse primer"
     primer_bind     6993..7012
                     /label=pENTR-R
                     /note="pENTR vectors, reverse primer"
     rep_origin      7123..7711
                     /direction=RIGHT
                     /label=ori
                     /note="high-copy-number ColE1/pMB1/pBR322/pUC origin of
                     replication"
     primer_bind     7612..7631
                     /label=pBR322ori-F
                     /note="pBR322 origin, forward primer"
     primer_bind     7865..7882
                     /label=L4440
                     /note="L4440 vector, forward primer"
     misc_feature    7897..8036
                     /label=bom
                     /note="basis of mobility region from pBR322"
     primer_bind     complement(7962..7981)
                     /label=pRS-marker
                     /note="pRS vectors, use to sequence yeast selectable
                     marker"
     primer_bind     8122..8144
                     /label=pGEX 3'
                     /note="pGEX vectors, reverse primer"
     CDS             complement(8138..8329)
                     /codon_start=1
                     /gene="rop"
                     /product="Rop protein, which maintains plasmids at low copy
                     number"
                     /label=rop
                     /translation="MTKQEKTALNMARFIRSQTLTLLEKLNELDADEQADICESLHDHA
                     DELYRSCLARFGDDGENL"
     CDS             complement(9138..10220)
                     /codon_start=1
                     /gene="lacI"
                     /product="lac repressor"
                     /label=lacI
                     /note="The lac repressor binds to the lac operator to
                     inhibit transcription in E. coli. This inhibition can be
                     relieved by adding lactose or
                     isopropyl-beta-D-thiogalactopyranoside (IPTG)."
                     /translation="MKPVTLYDVAEYAGVSYQTVSRVVNQASHVSAKTREKVEAAMAEL
                     NYIPNRVAQQLAGKQSLLIGVATSSLALHAPSQIVAAIKSRADQLGASVVVSMVERSGV
                     EACKAAVHNLLAQRVSGLIINYPLDDQDAIAVEAACTNVPALFLDVSDQTPINSIIFSH
                     EDGTRLGVEHLVALGHQQIALLAGPLSSVSARLRLAGWHKYLTRNQIQPIAEREGDWSA
                     MSGFQQTMQMLNEGIVPTAMLVANDQMALGAMRAITESGLRVGADISVVGYDDTEDSSC
                     YIPPLTTIKQDFRLLGQTSVDRLLQLSQGQAVKGNQLLPVSLVKRKTTLAPNTQTASPR
                     ALADSLMQLARQVSRLESGQ"
     primer_bind     10182..10201
                     /label=LacI-R
                     /note="LacI, reverse primer"
     promoter        complement(10221..10298)
                     /gene="lacI"
                     /label=lacI promoter
     primer_bind     10504..10523
                     /label=pBRrevBam
                     /note="pBR322 vectors, tet region, downstream of BamHI,
                     reverse primer"
ORIGIN
        1 agaggatcga gatctcgatc ccgcgaaatt aatacgactc actatagggg aattgtgagc
       61 ggataacaat tcccctctag aaataatttt gtttaacttt aagaaggaga tatacatatg
      121 caccatcacc atcaccatgg aaaaatcgaa gaaggtaaac tggtaatctg gattaacggc
      181 gataaaggct ataacggtct cgctgaagtc ggtaagaaat tcgagaaaga taccggaatt
      241 aaagtcaccg ttgagcatcc ggataaactg gaagagaaat tcccacaggt tgcggcaact
      301 ggcgatggcc ctgacattat cttctgggca cacgaccgct ttggtggcta cgctcaatct
      361 ggcctgttgg ctgaaatcac cccggacaaa gcgttccagg acaagctgta tccgtttacc
      421 tgggatgccg tacgttacaa cggcaagctg attgcttacc cgatcgctgt tgaagcgtta
      481 tcgctgattt ataacaaaga tctgctgccg aacccgccaa aaacctggga agagatcccg
      541 gcgctggata aagaactgaa agcgaaaggt aagagcgcgc tgatgttcaa cctgcaagaa
      601 ccgtacttca cctggccgct gattgctgct gacgggggtt atgcgttcaa gtatgaaaac
      661 ggcaagtacg acattaaaga cgtgggcgtg gataacgctg gcgcgaaagc gggtctgacc
      721 ttcctggttg acctgattaa aaacaaacac atgaatgcag acaccgatta ctccatcgca
      781 gaagctgcct ttaataaagg cgaaacagcg atgaccatca acggcccgtg ggcatggtcc
      841 aacatcgaca ccagcaaagt gaattatggt gtaacggtac tgccgacctt caagggtcaa
      901 ccatccaaac cgttcgttgg cgtgctgagc gcaggtatta acgccgccag tccgaacaaa
      961 gagctggcaa aagagttcct cgaaaactat ctgctgactg atgaaggtct ggaagcggtt
     1021 aataaagaca aaccgctggg tgccgtagcg ctgaagtctt acgaggaaga gttggcgaaa
     1081 gatccacgta ttgccgccac tatggaaaac gcccagaaag gtgaaatcat gccgaacatc
     1141 ccgcagatgt ccgctttctg gtatgccgtg cgtactgcgg tgatcaacgc cgccagcggt
     1201 cgtcagactg tcgatgaagc cctgaaagac gcgcagacta attcgagctc gaacaacaac
     1261 aacactagtg aaaacctgta tttccaggga gcagcctcga tggataagaa atactcaata
     1321 ggcttagcta tcggcacaaa tagcgtcgga tgggcggtga tcactgatga atataaggtt
     1381 ccgtctaaaa agttcaaggt tctgggaaat acagaccgcc acagtatcaa aaaaaatctt
     1441 ataggggctc ttttatttga cagtggagag acagcggaag cgactcgtct caaacggaca
     1501 gctcgtagaa ggtatacacg tcggaagaat cgtatttgtt atctacagga gattttttca
     1561 aatgagatgg cgaaagtaga tgatagtttc tttcatcgac ttgaagagtc ttttttggtg
     1621 gaagaagaca agaagcatga acgtcatcct atttttggaa atatagtaga tgaagttgct
     1681 tatcatgaga aatatccaac tatctatcat ctgcgaaaaa aattggtaga ttctactgat
     1741 aaagcggatt tgcgcttaat ctatttggcc ttagcgcata tgattaagtt tcgtggtcat
     1801 tttttgattg agggagattt aaatcctgat aatagtgatg tggacaaact atttatccag
     1861 ttggtacaaa cctacaatca attatttgaa gaaaacccta ttaacgcaag tggagtagat
     1921 gctaaagcga ttctttctgc acgattgagt aaatcaagac gattagaaaa tctcattgct
     1981 cagctccccg gtgagaagaa aaatggctta tttgggaatc tcattgcttt gtcattgggt
     2041 ttgaccccta attttaaatc aaattttgat ttggcagaag atgctaaatt acagctttca
     2101 aaagatactt acgatgatga tttagataat ttattggcgc aaattggaga tcaatatgct
     2161 gatttgtttt tggcagctaa gaatttatca gatgctattt tactttcaga tatcctaaga
     2221 gtaaatactg aaataactaa ggctccccta tcagcttcaa tgattaaacg ctacgatgaa
     2281 catcatcaag acttgactct tttaaaagct ttagttcgac aacaacttcc agaaaagtat
     2341 aaagaaatct tttttgatca atcaaaaaac ggatatgcag gttatattga tgggggagct
     2401 agccaagaag aattttataa atttatcaaa ccaattttag aaaaaatgga tggtactgag
     2461 gaattattgg tgaaactaaa tcgtgaagat ttgctgcgca agcaacggac ctttgacaac
     2521 ggctctattc cccatcaaat tcacttgggt gagctgcatg ctattttgag aagacaagaa
     2581 gacttttatc catttttaaa agacaatcgt gagaagattg aaaaaatctt gacttttcga
     2641 attccttatt atgttggtcc attggcgcgt ggcaatagtc gttttgcatg gatgactcgg
     2701 aagtctgaag aaacaattac cccatggaat tttgaagaag ttgtcgataa aggtgcttca
     2761 gctcaatcat ttattgaacg catgacaaac tttgataaaa atcttccaaa tgaaaaagta
     2821 ctaccaaaac atagtttgct ttatgagtat tttacggttt ataacgaatt gacaaaggtc
     2881 aaatatgtta ctgaaggaat gcgaaaacca gcatttcttt caggtgaaca gaagaaagcc
     2941 attgttgatt tactcttcaa aacaaatcga aaagtaaccg ttaagcaatt aaaagaagat
     3001 tatttcaaaa aaatagaatg ttttgatagt gttgaaattt caggagttga agatagattt
     3061 aatgcttcat taggtaccta ccatgatttg ctaaaaatta ttaaagataa agattttttg
     3121 gataatgaag aaaatgaaga tatcttagag gatattgttt taacattgac cttatttgaa
     3181 gatagggaga tgattgagga aagacttaaa acatatgctc acctctttga tgataaggtg
     3241 atgaaacagc ttaaacgtcg ccgttatact ggttggggac gtttgtctcg aaaattgatt
     3301 aatggtatta gggataagca atctggcaaa acaatattag attttttgaa atcagatggt
     3361 tttgccaatc gcaattttat gcagctgatc catgatgata gtttgacatt taaagaagac
     3421 attcaaaaag cacaagtgtc tggacaaggc gatagtttac atgaacatat tgcaaattta
     3481 gctggtagcc ctgctattaa aaaaggtatt ttacagactg taaaagttgt tgatgaattg
     3541 gtcaaagtaa tggggcggca taagccagaa aatatcgtta ttgaaatggc acgtgaaaat
     3601 cagacaactc aaaagggcca gaaaaattcg cgagagcgta tgaaacgaat cgaagaaggt
     3661 atcaaagaat taggaagtca gattcttaaa gagcatcctg ttgaaaatac tcaattgcaa
     3721 aatgaaaagc tctatctcta ttatctccaa aatggaagag acatgtatgt ggaccaagaa
     3781 ttagatatta atcgtttaag tgattatgat gtcgatgcca ttgttccaca aagtttcctt
     3841 aaagacgatt caatagacaa taaggtctta acgcgttctg ataaaaatcg tggtaaatcg
     3901 gataacgttc caagtgaaga agtagtcaaa aagatgaaaa actattggag acaacttcta
     3961 aacgccaagt taatcactca acgtaagttt gataatttaa cgaaagctga acgtggaggt
     4021 ttgagtgaac ttgataaagc tggttttatc aaacgccaat tggttgaaac tcgccaaatc
     4081 actaagcatg tggcacaaat tttggatagt cgcatgaata ctaaatacga tgaaaatgat
     4141 aaacttattc gagaggttaa agtgattacc ttaaaatcta aattagtttc tgacttccga
     4201 aaagatttcc aattctataa agtacgtgag attaacaatt accatcatgc ccatgatgcg
     4261 tatctaaatg ccgtcgttgg aactgctttg attaagaaat atccaaaact tgaatcggag
     4321 tttgtctatg gtgattataa agtttatgat gttcgtaaaa tgattgctaa gtctgagcaa
     4381 gaaataggca aagcaaccgc aaaatatttc ttttactcta atatcatgaa cttcttcaaa
     4441 acagaaatta cacttgcaaa tggagagatt cgcaaacgcc ctctaatcga aactaatggg
     4501 gaaactggag aaattgtctg ggataaaggg cgagattttg ccacagtgcg caaagtattg
     4561 tccatgcccc aagtcaatat tgtcaagaaa acagaagtac agacaggcgg attctccaag
     4621 gagtcaattt taccaaaaag aaattcggac aagcttattg ctcgtaaaaa agactgggat
     4681 ccaaaaaaat atggtggttt tgatagtcca acggtagctt attcagtcct agtggttgct
     4741 aaggtggaaa aagggaaatc gaagaagtta aaatccgtta aagagttact agggatcaca
     4801 attatggaaa gaagttcctt tgaaaaaaat ccgattgact ttttagaagc taaaggatat
     4861 aaggaagtta aaaaagactt aatcattaaa ctacctaaat atagtctttt tgagttagaa
     4921 aacggtcgta aacggatgct ggctagtgcc ggagaattac aaaaaggaaa tgagctggct
     4981 ctgccaagca aatatgtgaa ttttttatat ttagctagtc attatgaaaa gttgaagggt
     5041 agtccagaag ataacgaaca aaaacaattg tttgtggagc agcataagca ttatttagat
     5101 gagattattg agcaaatcag tgaattttct aagcgtgtta ttttagcaga tgccaattta
     5161 gataaagttc ttagtgcata taacaaacat agagacaaac caatacgtga acaagcagaa
     5221 aatattattc atttatttac gttgacgaat cttggagctc ccgctgcttt taaatatttt
     5281 gatacaacaa ttgatcgtaa acgatatacg tctacaaaag aagttttaga tgccactctt
     5341 atccatcaat ccatcactgg tctttatgaa acacgcattg atttgagtca gctaggaggt
     5401 gactaacgag gccggtgctt tgcaggatcc gaattcgagc tccgtcgaca agcttgcggc
     5461 cgcactcgag caccaccacc accaccactg agatccggct gctaacaaag cccgaaagga
     5521 agctgagttg gctgctgcca ccgctgagca ataactagca taaccccttg gggcctctaa
     5581 acgggtcttg aggggttttt tgctgaaagg aggaactata tccggattgg cgaatgggnn
     5641 nnnnnnnnnn nnnnnnnnnn nnnnnnnnnn nnnnnnnnnn nnnnnnnnnn nnnnnnnnnn
     5701 nnnnnnnnnn nnnnnnnnnn nnnnnnnnnn nnnnnnnnnn nnnnnnnnnn nnnnnnnnnn
     5761 nncnnnnnnn nnnnnnnnnn nnnnnnnnnn nnnnnnnnnn nnnnnnnnnn nnnnnnnnnn
     5821 nnnnnnnnnn nnnnnnnnnn nnnnnnnnnn nnnnannnnn nnnnnnnnnn nnnnnnnnnn
     5881 nnnnnnnnnn nnnnnnnnnn nnnncctttg acgttggagt ccacgttctt taatagtgga
     5941 ctcttgttcc aaactggaac aacactcaac cctatctcgg tctattcttt tgatttataa
     6001 gggattttgc cgatttcggc ctattggtta aaaaatgagc tgatttaaca aaaatttaac
     6061 gcgaatttta acaaaatatt aacgcttaca atttaggtgg cacttttcgg ggaaatgtgc
     6121 gcggaacccc tatttgttta tttttctaaa tacattcaaa tatgtatccg ctcatgaatt
     6181 aattcttaga aaaactcatc gagcatcaaa tgaaactgca atttattcat atcaggatta
     6241 tcaataccat atttttgaaa aagccgtttc tgtaatgaag gagaaaactc accgaggcag
     6301 ttccatagga tggcaagatc ctggtatcgg tctgcgattc cgactcgtcc aacatcaata
     6361 caacctatta atttcccctc gtcaaaaata aggttatcaa gtgagaaatc accatgagtg
     6421 acgactgaat ccggtgagaa tggcaaaagt ttatgcattt ctttccagac ttgttcaaca
     6481 ggccagccat tacgctcgtc atcaaaatca ctcgcatcaa ccaaaccgtt attcattcgt
     6541 gattgcgcct gagcgagacg aaatacgcga tcgctgttaa aaggacaatt acaaacagga
     6601 atcgaatgca accggcgcag gaacactgcc agcgcatcaa caatattttc acctgaatca
     6661 ggatattctt ctaatacctg gaatgctgtt ttcccgggga tcgcagtggt gagtaaccat
     6721 gcatcatcag gagtacggat aaaatgcttg atggtcggaa gaggcataaa ttccgtcagc
     6781 cagtttagtc tgaccatctc atctgtaaca tcattggcaa cgctaccttt gccatgtttc
     6841 agaaacaact ctggcgcatc gggcttccca tacaatcgat agattgtcgc acctgattgc
     6901 ccgacattat cgcgagccca tttataccca tataaatcag catccatgtt ggaatttaat
     6961 cgcggcctag agcaagacgt ttcccgttga atatggctca taacacccct tgtattactg
     7021 tttatgtaag cagacagttt tattgttcat gaccaaaatc ccttaacgtg agttttcgtt
     7081 ccactgagcg tcagaccccg tagaaaagat caaaggatct tcttgagatc ctttttttct
     7141 gcgcgtaatc tgctgcttgc aaacaaaaaa accaccgcta ccagcggtgg tttgtttgcc
     7201 ggatcaagag ctaccaactc tttttccgaa ggtaactggc ttcagcagag cgcagatacc
     7261 aaatactgtc cttctagtgt agccgtagtt aggccaccac ttcaagaact ctgtagcacc
     7321 gcctacatac ctcgctctgc taatcctgtt accagtggct gctgccagtg gcgataagtc
     7381 gtgtcttacc gggttggact caagacgata gttaccggat aaggcgcagc ggtcgggctg
     7441 aacggggggt tcgtgcacac agcccagctt ggagcgaacg acctacaccg aactgagata
     7501 cctacagcgt gagctatgag aaagcgccac gcttcccgaa gggagaaagg cggacaggta
     7561 tccggtaagc ggcagggtcg gaacaggaga gcgcacgagg gagcttccag ggggaaacgc
     7621 ctggtatctt tatagtcctg tcgggtttcg ccacctctga cttgagcgtc gatttttgtg
     7681 atgctcgtca ggggggcgga gcctatggaa aaacgccagc aacgcggcct ttttacggtt
     7741 cctggccttt tgctggcctt ttgctcacat gttctttcct gcgttatccc ctgattctgt
     7801 ggataaccgt attaccgcct ttgagtgagc tgataccgct cgccgcagcc gaacgaccga
     7861 gcgcagcgag tcagtgagcg aggaagcgga agagcgcctg atgcggtatt ttctccttac
     7921 gcatctgtgc ggtatttcac accgcaatgg tgcactctca gtacaatctg ctctgatgcc
     7981 gcatagttaa gccagtatac actccgctat cgctacgtga ctgggtcatg gctgcgcccc
     8041 gacacccgcc aacacccgct gacgcgccct gacgggcttg tctgctcccg gcatccgctt
     8101 acagacaagc tgtgaccgtc tccgggagct gcatgtgtca gaggttttca ccgtcatcac
     8161 cgaaacgcgc gaggcagctg cggtaaagct catcagcgtg gtcgtgaagc gattcacaga
     8221 tgtctgcctg ttcatccgcg tccagctcgt tgagtttctc cagaagcgtt aatgtctggc
     8281 ttctgataaa gcgggccatg ttaagggcgg ttttttcctg tttggtcact gatgcctccg
     8341 tgtaaggggg atttctgttc atgggggtaa tgataccgat gaaacgagag aggatgctca
     8401 cgatacgggt tactgatgat gaacatgccc ggttactgga acgttgtgag ggtaaacaac
     8461 tggcggtatg gatgcggcgg gaccagagaa aaatcactca gggtcaatgc cagcgcttcg
     8521 ttaatacaga tgtaggtgtt ccacagggta gccagcagca tcctgcgatg cagatccgga
     8581 acataatggt gcagggcgct gacttccgcg tttccagact ttacgaaaca cggaaaccga
     8641 agaccattca tgttgttgct caggtcgcag acgttttgca gcagcagtcg cttcacgttc
     8701 gctcgcgtat cggtgattca ttctgctaac cagtaaggca accccgccag cctagccggg
     8761 tcctcaacga caggagcacg atcatgcgca cccgtggggc cgccatgccg gcgataatgg
     8821 cctgcttctc gccgaaacgt ttggtggcgg gaccagtgac gaaggcttga gcgagggcgt
     8881 gcaagattcc gaataccgca agcgacaggc cgatcatcgt cgcgctccag cgaaagcggt
     8941 cctcgccgaa aatgacccag agcgctgccg gcacctgtcc tacgagttgc atgataaaga
     9001 agacagtcat aagtgcggcg acgatagtca tgccccgcgc ccaccggaag gagctgactg
     9061 ggttgaaggc tctcaagggc atcggtcgag atcccggtgc ctaatgagtg agctaactta
     9121 cattaattgc gttgcgctca ctgcccgctt tccagtcggg aaacctgtcg tgccagctgc
     9181 attaatgaat cggccaacgc gcggggagag gcggtttgcg tattgggcgc cagggtggtt
     9241 tttcttttca ccagtgagac gggcaacagc tgattgccct tcaccgcctg gccctgagag
     9301 agttgcagca agcggtccac gctggtttgc cccagcaggc gaaaatcctg tttgatggtg
     9361 gttaacggcg ggatataaca tgagctgtct tcggtatcgt cgtatcccac taccgagata
     9421 tccgcaccaa cgcgcagccc ggactcggta atggcgcgca ttgcgcccag cgccatctga
     9481 tcgttggcaa ccagcatcgc agtgggaacg atgccctcat tcagcatttg catggtttgt
     9541 tgaaaaccgg acatggcact ccagtcgcct tcccgttccg ctatcggctg aatttgattg
     9601 cgagtgagat atttatgcca gccagccaga cgcagacgcg ccgagacaga acttaatggg
     9661 cccgctaaca gcgcgatttg ctggtgaccc aatgcgacca gatgctccac gcccagtcgc
     9721 gtaccgtctt catgggagaa aataatactg ttgatgggtg tctggtcaga gacatcaaga
     9781 aataacgccg gaacattagt gcaggcagct tccacagcaa tggcatcctg gtcatccagc
     9841 ggatagttaa tgatcagccc actgacgcgt tgcgcgagaa gattgtgcac cgccgcttta
     9901 caggcttcga cgccgcttcg ttctaccatc gacaccacca cgctggcacc cagttgatcg
     9961 gcgcgagatt taatcgccgc gacaatttgc gacggcgcgt gcagggccag actggaggtg
    10021 gcaacgccaa tcagcaacga ctgtttgccc gccagttgtt gtgccacgcg gttgggaatg
    10081 taattcagct ccgccatcgc cgcttccact ttttcccgcg ttttcgcaga aacgtggctg
    10141 gcctggttca ccacgcggga aacggtctga taagagacac cggcatactc tgcgacatcg
    10201 tataacgtta ctggtttcac attcaccacc ctgaattgac tctcttccgg gcgctatcat
    10261 gccataccgc gaaaggtttt gcgccattcg atggtgtccg ggatctcgac gctctccctt
    10321 atgcgactcc tgcattagga agcagcccag tagtaggttg aggccgttga gcaccgccgc
    10381 cgcaaggaat ggtgcatgca aggagatggc gcccaacagt cccccggcca cggggcctgc
    10441 caccataccc acgccgaaac aagcgctcat gagcccgaag tggcgagccc gatcttcccc
    10501 atcggtgatg tcggcgatat aggcgccagc aaccgcacct gtggcgccgg tgatgccggc
    10561 cacgatgcgt ccggcgt
//
