[The description below was written by a language model from this plasmid's Addgene catalogue record and the feature table of its GenBank file.]
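Description:
pMJ841 is a bacterial expression plasmid of about 10.5 kb for producing recombinant, catalytically inactive Streptococcus pyogenes Cas9 (also called Csn1) in E. coli. It is built on pEC-K-MBP, a custom pET-based vector, with the insert introduced by ligation-independent cloning. The backbone carries a ColE1/pBR322-type origin with the bom region and the rop gene, which holds copy number down, in keeping with the catalogue's low-copy designation. An f1 phage origin is also present. Selection is by kanamycin through the aph(3')-Ia resistance gene.

Expression is driven by a T7 promoter followed by a lac operator and the T7 gene 10 ribosome binding site. The plasmid-borne lacI gene supplies repressor, so transcription is held off until induction with IPTG in a host that provides T7 RNA polymerase. The open reading frame encodes an N-terminal His6 tag, a signal-sequence-free maltose binding protein that stays in the cytosol, a TEV protease cleavage site, and then the Cas9 coding sequence, ending ahead of a T7 terminator. This layout allows affinity purification and improved solubility, with later removal of the His6-MBP portion by TEV cleavage. A second 6xHis sequence is annotated downstream of the Cas9 coding region, but the record lists only N-terminal tags and does not indicate that this one is fused to the protein.

The Cas9 carries D10A in the RuvC domain and H840A in the HNH domain, which abolish both nuclease activities while leaving RNA-guided DNA binding intact. The purified protein therefore suits biochemical work as a cleavage-dead control or programmable DNA-binding protein. A second, 839 bp partial record annotates only a 6xHis tag and adds nothing further.
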