Addgene plasmid #39318: pMJ841
Depositing lab: Jennifer Doudna. Depositing organization: University of California, Berkeley. Publication: A Programmable Dual-RNA-Guided DNA Endonuclease in Adaptive Bacterial Immunity. Jinek M, Chylinski K, Fonfara I, Hauer M, Doudna JA, Charpentier E. Science. 2012 Aug 17;337(6096):816-21. doi: 10.1126/science.1225829. Epub 2012 Jun 28. PubMed 22745249.
Backbone
  Vector backbone: pEC-K-MBP
  Backbone manufacturer: pET-based custom vector
  Backbone size w/o insert (bp): 6400
  Total vector size (bp): 10500
  Vector type: Bacterial Expression, CRISPR
Growth in bacteria
  Bacterial resistance: Kanamycin, 25 μg/mL
  Growth temperature: 37°C
  Growth strain: XL1 Blue
  Growth instructions: Low Kan concentration required, use 25ug/mL
  Copy number: Low Copy
Gene/Insert
  Gene/Insert name: Cas9 (alt name: Csn1)
  Species: Streptococcus pyogenes
  Insert size (bp): 4104
  Mutation: Aspartate 10 to Alanine (D10A) and Histidine 840 to Alanine (H840A); catalytically inactive
  GenBank ID: AAK33936.1
  Promoter: T7
  Tag / fusion protein: MBP (N terminal on backbone); His6 (N terminal on backbone)
  Cloning method: Ligation Independent Cloning
  Sequencing primers: 5′ MBP-forward; 3′ T7 terminator
Terms and licenses: Academic/Nonprofit Terms; Industry Terms: Not Available to Industry
Depositor comments: For more information on Doudna Lab CRISPR Plasmids please refer to: http://www.addgene.org/crispr/doudna/
How to cite: pMJ841 was a gift from Jennifer Doudna (Addgene plasmid # 39318 ; http://n2t.net/addgene:39318 ; RRID:Addgene_39318)
