LOCUS       Exported 839 bp ds-DNA linear SYN 17-MAY-2021
DEFINITION  synthetic linear DNA
ACCESSION   .
VERSION     .
KEYWORDS    pMJ841
SOURCE      synthetic DNA construct
  ORGANISM  synthetic DNA construct
REFERENCE   1 (bases 1 to 839)
  AUTHORS   Jinek M, Chylinski K, Fonfara I, Hauer M, Doudna JA, Charpentier E
  TITLE     A Programmable Dual-RNA-Guided DNA Endonuclease in Adaptive
            Bacterial Immunity.
  JOURNAL   Science. 2012 Jun 28.
  PUBMED    22745249
REFERENCE   2 (bases 1 to 839)
  AUTHORS   .
  TITLE     Direct Submission
  JOURNAL   Exported May 17, 2021 from SnapGene Server 1.1.58
            http://www.snapgene.com
FEATURES             Location/Qualifiers
     source          1..839
                     /organism="synthetic DNA construct"
                     /mol_type="other DNA"
     CDS             25..42
                     /codon_start=1
                     /product="6xHis affinity tag"
                     /label=6xHis
                     /translation="HHHHHH"
ORIGIN
        1 ctttaagaag gagatataca tatgcaccat caccatcacc atggaaaaat cgaagaaggt
       61 aaactggtaa tctggattaa cggcgataaa ggctataacg gtctcgctga agtcggtaag
      121 aaattcgaga aagataccgg aattaaagtc accgttgagc atccggataa actggaagag
      181 aaattcccac aggttgcggc aactggcgat ggccctgaca ttatcttctg ggcacacgac
      241 cgctttggtg gctacgctca atctggcctg ttggctgaaa tcaccccgga caaagcgttc
      301 caggacaagc tgtatccgtt tacctgggat gccgtacgtt acaacggcaa gctgattgct
      361 tacccgatcg ctgttgaagc gttatcgctg atttataaca aagatctgct gccgaacccg
      421 ccaaaaacct gggaagagat cccggcgctg gataaagaac tgaaagcgaa aggtaagagc
      481 gcgctgatgt tcaacctgca agaaccgtac ttcacctggc cgctgattgc tgctgacggg
      541 ggttatgcgt tcaagtatga aaacggcaag tacgacatta aagacgtggg cgtggataac
      601 gctggcgcga aagcgggtct gaccttcctg gttgacctga ttaaaaacaa acacatgaat
      661 gcagacaccg attactccat cgcagaagct gcctttaata aaggcgaaac agcgatgacc
      721 atcaacggcc cgtgggcatg gtccaacatc gacaccagca aagtgaatta tggtgtaacg
      781 gtactgccga ccttcaaggg tcaaccatcc aaaccgttcg ttggcgtgct gagcgcagg
//
