>Addgene plasmid #39318 | pMJ841 | addgene partial sequence | sequence record 62569 | dCas9-R1 5'-TTTCAACCAATTGGCGTTTG-3'
CAAGTTCACTCAAACCTCCACGTTCAGCTTTCGTTAAATTATCAAACTTACGTTGAGTGATTAACTTGGC
GTTTAGAAGTTGTCTCCAATAGTTTTTCATCTTTTTGACTACTTCTTCACTTGGAACGTTATCCGATTTA
CCACGATTTTTATCAGAACGCGTTAAGACCTTATTGTCTATTGAATCGTCTTTAAGGAAACTTTGTGGAA
CAATGGCATCGACATCATAATCACTTAAACGATTAATATCTAATTCTTGGTCCACATACATGTCTCTTCC
ATTTTGGAGATAATAGAGATAGAGCTTTTCATTTTGCAATTGAGTATTTTCAACAGGATGCTCTTTAAGA
ATCTGACTTCCTAATTCTTTGATACCTTCTTCGATTCGTTTCATACGCTCTCGCGAATTTTTCTGGCCCT
TTTGAGTTGTCTGATTTTCACGTGCCATTTCAATAACGATATTTTCTGGCTTATGCCGCCCCATTACTTT
GACCAATTCATCAACAACTTTTACAGTCTGTAAAATACCTTTTTTAATAGCAGGGCTACCAGCTAAATTT
GCAATATGTTCATGTAAACTATCGCCTTGTCCAGACACTTGTGCTTTTTGAATGTCTTCTTTAAATGTCA
AACTATCATCATGGATCAGCTGCATAAAATTGCGATTGGCAAAACCATCTGATTTCAAAAAATCTA
