>Addgene plasmid #39318 | pMJ841 | addgene partial sequence | sequence record 104022 | MBP-F 5'-GATGAAGCCCTGAAAGACGCGCAG-3'
CCTGTATTTCCAGGGAGCAGCCTCGATGGATAAGAAATACTCAATAGGCTTAGCTATCGGCACAAATAGC
GTCGGATGGGCGGTGATCACTGATGAATATAAGGTTCCGTCTAAAAAGTTCAAGGTTCTGGGAAATACAG
ACCGCCACAGTATCAAAAAAAATCTTATAGGGGCTCTTTTATTTGACAGTGGAGAGACAGCGGAAGCGAC
TCGTCTCAAACGGACAGCTCGTAGAAGGTATACACGTCGGAAGAATCGTATTTGTTATCTACAGGAGATT
TTTTCAAATGAGATGGCGAAAGTAGATGATAGTTTCTTTCATCGACTTGAAGAGTCTTTTTTGGTGGAAG
AAGACAAGAAGCATGAACGTCATCCTATTTTTGGAAATATAGTAGATGAAGTTGCTTATCATGAGAAATA
TCCAACTATCTATCATCTGCGAAAAAAATTGGTAGATTCTACTGATAAAGCGGATTTGCGCTTAATCTAT
TTGGCCTTAGCGCATATGATTAAGTTTCGTGGTCATTTTTTGATTGAGGGAGATTTAAATCCTGATAATA
GTGATGTGGACAAACTATTTATCCAGTTGGTACAAACCTACAATCAATTATTTGAAGAAAACCCTATTAA
CGCAAGTGGAGTAGATGCTAAAGCGATTCTTTCTGCACGATTGAGTAAATCAAGACGATTAGAAAATCTC
ATTGCTCAGCTCCCCGGTGAGAAGAAAAATGGCTTATTTGGGAATCTCATTGCTTTGTCATTGGGTTTGA
CCCCTAATTTTAAATCAAAT
