>Addgene plasmid #39318 | pMJ841 | addgene partial sequence | sequence record 104023 | T7term 5'-GCTAGTTATTGCTCAGCGG-3'
TTGTTAGCAGCCGGATCTCAGTGGTGGTGGTGGTGGTGCTCGAGTGCGGCCGCAAGCTTGTCGACGGAGC
TCGAATTCGGATCCTGCAAAGCACCGGCCTCGTTAGTCACCTCCTAGCTGACTCAAATCAATGCGTGTTT
CATAAAGACCAGTGATGGATTGATGGATAAGAGTGGCATCTAAAACTTCTTTTGTAGACGTATATCGTTT
ACGATCAATTGTTGTATCAAAATATTTAAAAGCAGCGGGAGCTCCAAGATTCGTCAACGTAAATAAATGA
ATAATATTTTCTGCTTGTTCACGTATTGGTTTGTCTCTATGTTTGTTATATGCACTAAGAACTTTATCTA
AATTGGCATCTGCTAAAATAACACGCTTAGAAAATTCACTGATTTGCTCAATAATCTCATCTAAATAATG
CTTATGCTGCTCCACAAACAATTGTTTTTGTTCGTTATCTTCTGGACTACCCTTCAACTTTTCATAATGA
CTAGCTAAATATAAAAAATTCACATATTTGCTTGGCAGAGCCAGCTCATTTCCTTTTTGTAATTCTCCGG
CACTAGCCAGCATCCGTTTACGACCGTTTTCTAACTCAAAAAGACTATATTTAGGTAGTTTAATGATTAA
GTCTTTTTTAACTTCCTTATATCCTTTAGCTTCTAAAAAGTCAATCGGATTTTTTTCAAAGGAACTTCTT
TCCATAATTGTGATCCCTAGTAACTCTTTAACGGATTTTAACTTCTTCGATTTCCCTTTTTCCACCTTAG
CAACCACTAGGACTGAATAAGCTACCGTTGGACTATCAAAACCACCATATTTTT
